>Addgene plasmid #98342 | HNF1B_pLX307 | depositor full sequence | sequence record 180247 | Full Sequence
GGCTCGAGGCCTGCAGGTGCAAAGATGGATAAAGTTTTAAACAGAGAGGAATCTTTGCAGCTAATGGACC
TTCTAGGTCTTGAAAGGAGTGGGAATTGGCTCCGGTGCCCGTCAGTGGGCAGAGCGCACATCGCCCACAG
TCCCCGAGAAGTTGGGGGGAGGGGTCGGCAATTGAACCGGTGCCTAGAGAAGGTGGCGCGGGGTAAACTG
GGAAAGTGATGTCGTGTACTGGCTCCGCCTTTTTCCCGAGGGTGGGGGAGAACCGTATATAAGTGCAGTA
GTCGCCGTGAACGTTCTTTTTCGCAACGGGTTTGCCGCCAGAACACAGGTAAGTGCCGTGTGTGGTTCCC
GCGGGCCTGGCCTCTTTACGGGTTATGGCCCTTGCGTGCCTTGAATTACTTCCACCTGGCTGCAGTACGT
GATTCTTGATCCCGAGCTTCGGGTTGGAAGTGGGTGGGAGAGTTCGAGGCCTTGCGCTTAAGGAGCCCCT
TCGCCTCGTGCTTGAGTTGAGGCCTGGCCTGGGCGCTGGGGCCGCCGCGTGCGAATCTGGTGGCACCTTC
GCGCCTGTCTCGCTGCTTTCGATAAGTCTCTAGCCATTTAAAATTTTTGATGACCTGCTGCGACGCTTTT
TTTCTGGCAAGATAGTCTTGTAAATGCGGGCCAAGATCTGCACACTGGTATTTCGGTTTTTGGGGCCGCG
GGCGGCGACGGGGCCCGTGCGTCCCAGCGCACATGTTCGGCGAGGCGGGGCCTGCGAGCGCGGCCACCGA
GAATCGGACGGGGGTAGTCTCAAGCTGGCCGGCCTGCTCTGGTGCCTGGCCTCGCGCCGCCGTGTATCGC
CCCGCCCTGGGCGGCAAGGCTGGCCCGGTCGGCACCAGTTGCGTGAGCGGAAAGATGGCCGCTTCCCGGC
CCTGCTGCAGGGAGCTCAAAATGGAGGACGCGGCGCTCGGGAGAGCGGGCGGGTGAGTCACCCACACAAA
GGAAAAGGGCCTTTCCGTCCTCAGCCGTCGCTTCATGTGACTCCACGGAGTACCGGGCGCCGTCCAGGCA
CCTCGATTAGTTCTCGAGCTTTTGGAGTACGTCGTCTTTAGGTTGGGGGGAGGGGTTTTATGCGATGGAG
TTTCCCCACACTGAGTGGGTGGAGACTGAAGTTAGGCCAGCTTGGCACTTGATGTAATTCTCCTTGGAAT
TTGCCCTTTTTGAGTTTGGATCTTGGTTCATTCTCAAGCCTCAGACAGTGGTTCAAAGTTTTTTTCTTCC
ATTTCAGGTGTCGTGAGGCTAGCATCGATTGATCAACAAGTTTGTACAAAAAAGTTGGCATGGTGTCCAA
GCTCACGTCGCTCCAGCAAGAACTCCTGAGCGCCCTGCTGAGCTCCGGGGTCACCAAGGAGGTGCTGGTT
CAGGCCTTGGAGGAGTTGCTGCCATCCCCGAACTTCGGGGTGAAGCTGGAGACGCTGCCCCTGTCCCCTG
GCAGCGGGGCCGAGCCCGACACCAAGCCGGTCTTCCATACTCTCACCAACGGCCACGCCAAGGGCCGCTT
GTCCGGCGACGAGGGCTCCGAGGACGGCGACGACTATGACACACCTCCCATCCTCAAGGAGCTGCAGGCG
CTCAACACCGAGGAGGCGGCGGAGCAGCGGGCGGAGGTGGACCGGATGCTCAGTGAGGACCCTTGGAGGG
CTGCTAAAATGATCAAGGGTTACATGCAGCAACACAACATCCCCCAGAGGGAGGTGGTCGATGTCACCGG
CCTGAACCAGTCGCACCTCTCCCAGCATCTCAACAAGGGCACCCCTATGAAGACCCAGAAGCGTGCCGCT
CTGTACACCTGGTACGTCAGAAAGCAACGAGAGATCCTCCGACAATTCAACCAGACAGTCCAGAGTTCTG
GAAATATGACAGACAAAAGCAGTCAGGATCAGCTGCTGTTTCTCTTTCCAGAGTTCAGTCAACAGAGCCA
TGGGCCTGGGCAGTCCGATGATGCCTGCTCTGAGCCCACCAACAAGAAGATGCGCCGCAACCGGTTCAAA
TGGGGGCCCGCGTCCCAGCAAATCTTGTACCAGGCCTACGATCGGCAAAAGAACCCCAGCAAGGAAGAGA
GAGAGGCCTTAGTGGAGGAATGCAACAGGGCAGAATGTTTGCAGCGAGGGGTGTCCCCCTCCAAAGCCCA
CGGCCTGGGCTCCAACTTGGTCACTGAGGTCCGTGTCTACAACTGGTTTGCAAACCGCAGGAAGGAGGAG
GCATTCCGGCAAAAGCTGGCCATGGACGCCTATAGCTCCAACCAGACTCACAGCCTGAACCCTCTGCTCT
CCCACGGCTCCCCCCACCACCAGCCCAGCTCCTCTCCTCCAAACAAGCTGTCAGGAGTGCGCTACAGCCA
GCAGGGAAACAATGAGATCACTTCCTCCTCAACAATCAGTCACCATGGCAACAGCGCCATGGTGACCAGC
CAGTCGGTTTTACAGCAAGTCTCCCCAGCCAGCCTGGACCCAGGCCACAATCTCCTCTCACCTGATGGTA
AAATGATCTCAGTCTCAGGAGGAGGTTTGCCCCCAGTCAGCACCTTGACGAATATCCACAGCCTCTCCCA
CCATAATCCCCAGCAATCTCAAAACCTCATCATGACACCCCTCTCTGGAGTCATGGCAATTGCACAAAGC
CTCAACACCTCCCAAGCACAGAGTGTCCCTGTCATCAACAGTGTGGCCGGCAGCCTGGCAGCCCTGCAGC
CCGTCCAGTTCTCCCAGCAGCTGCACAGCCCTCACCAGCAGCCCCTCATGCAGCAGAGCCCAGGCAGCCA
CATGGCCCAGCAGCCCTTCATGGCAGCTGTGACTCAGCTGCAGAACTCACACATGTACGCACACAAGCAG
GAACCCCCCCAGTATTCCCACACCTCCCGGTTTCCATCTGCAATGGTGGTCACAGATACCAGCAGCATCA
GTACACTCACCAACATGTCTTCAAGTAAACAGTGTCCTCTACAAGCCTGGGAACCCCCAACTTTCTTGTA
CAAAGTGGTTGATATCGGTAAGCCTATCCCTAACCCTCTCCTCGGTCTCGATTCTACGTAGTAATGAACT
AGTACCGGTTAAGTCGACAATCAACGCGTTAAGTCGACAATCAACCTCTGGATTACAAAATTTGTGAAAG
ATTGACTGGTATTCTTAACTATGTTGCTCCTTTTACGCTATGTGGATACGCTGCTTTAATGCCTTTGTAT
CATGCTATTGCTTCCCGTATGGCTTTCATTTTCTCCTCCTTGTATAAATCCTGGTTGCTGTCTCTTTATG
AGGAGTTGTGGCCCGTTGTCAGGCAACGTGGCGTGGTGTGCACTGTGTTTGCTGACGCAACCCCCACTGG
TTGGGGCATTGCCACCACCTGTCAGCTCCTTTCCGGGACTTTCGCTTTCCCCCTCCCTATTGCCACGGCG
GAACTCATCGCCGCCTGCCTTGCCCGCTGCTGGACAGGGGCTCGGCTGTTGGGCACTGACAATTCCGTGG
TGTTGTCGGGGAAATCATCGTCCTTTCCTTGGCTGCTCGCCTGTGTTGCCACCTGGATTCTGCGCGGGAC
GTCCTTCTGCTACGTCCCTTCGGCCCTCAATCCAGCGGACCTTCCTTCCCGCGGCCTGCTGCCGGCTCTG
CGGCCTCTTCCGCGTCTTCGCCTTCGCCCTCAGACGAGTCGGATCTCCCTTTGGGCCGCCTCCCCGCGTC
GACTTTAAGACCAATGACTTACAAGGCAGCTGTAGATCTTAGCCACTTTTTAAAAGAAAAGGGGGGACTG
GAAGGGCTAATTCACTCCCAACGAAGACAAGATCTGCTTTTTGCTTGTACTGGGTCTCTCTGGTTAGACC
AGATCTGAGCCTGGGAGCTCTCTGGCTAACTAGGGAACCCACTGCTTAAGCCTCAATAAAGCTTGCCTTG
AGTGCTTCAAGTAGTGTGTGCCCGTCTGTTGTGTGACTCTGGTAACTAGAGATCCCTCAGACCCTTTTAG
TCAGTGTGGAAAATCTCTAGCAGTACGTATAGTAGTTCATGTCATCTTATTATTCAGTATTTATAACTTG
CAAAGAAATGAATATCAGAGAGTGAGAGGAACTTGTTTATTGCAGCTTATAATGGTTACAAATAAAGCAA
TAGCATCACAAATTTCACAAATAAAGCATTTTTTTCACTGCATTCTAGTTGTGGTTTGTCCAAACTCATC
AATGTATCTTATCATGTCTGGCTCTAGCTATCCCGCCCCTAACTCCGCCCATCCCGCCCCTAACTCCGCC
CAGTTCCGCCCATTCTCCGCCCCATGGCTGACTAATTTTTTTTATTTATGCAGAGGCCGAGGCCGCCTCG
GCCTCTGAGCTATTCCAGAAGTAGTGAGGAGGCTTTTTTGGAGGCCTAGGGACGTACCCAATTCGCCCTA
TAGTGAGTCGTATTACGCGCGCTCACTGGCCGTCGTTTTACAACGTCGTGACTGGGAAAACCCTGGCGTT
ACCCAACTTAATCGCCTTGCAGCACATCCCCCTTTCGCCAGCTGGCGTAATAGCGAAGAGGCCCGCACCG
ATCGCCCTTCCCAACAGTTGCGCAGCCTGAATGGCGAATGGG
[124 nt withheld, positions 4593-4716]
C
[91 nt withheld, positions 4718-4808]
A
[49 nt withheld, positions 4810-4858]
CCTTTGACGTTGGAGTCCACGTTCTTT
[37 nt withheld, positions 4886-4922]
ACCCTATCTCGGTCTATTCTTTTGATTTATAAGGGATTTTGCCGATTTCGGCCTATTGGTTAAAAAATGA
GCTGATTTAACAAAAATTTAACGCGAATTTTAACAAAATATTAACGCTTACAATTTAGGTGGCACTTTTC
GGGGAAATGTGCGCGGAACCCCTATTTGTTTATTTTTCTAAATACATTCAAATATGTATCCGCTCATGAG
ACAATAACCCTGATAAATGCTTCAATAATATTGAAAAAGGAAGAGTATGAGTATTCAACATTTCCGTGTC
GCCCTTATTCCCTTTTTTGCGGCATTTTGCCTTCCTGTTTTTGCTCACCCAGAAACGCTGGTGAAAGTAA
AAGATGCTGAAGATCAGTTGGGTGCACGAGTGGGTTACATCGAACTGGATCTCAACAGCGGTAAGATCCT
TGAGAGTTTTCGCCCCGAAGAACGTTTTCCAATGATGAGCACTTTTAAAGTTCTGCTATGTGGCGCGGTA
TTATCCCGTATTGACGCCGGGCAAGAGCAACTCGGTCGCCGCATACACTATTCTCAGAATGACTTGGTTG
AGTACTCACCAGTCACAGAAAAGCATCTTACGGATGGCATGACAGTAAGAGAATTATGCAGTGCTGCCAT
AACCATGAGTGATAACACTGCGGCCAACTTACTTCTGACAACGATCGGAGGACCGAAGGAGCTAACCGCT
TTTTTGCACAACATGGGGGATCATGTAACTCGCCTTGATCGTTGGGAACCGGAGCTGAATGAAGCCATAC
CAAACGACGAGCGTGACACCACGATGCCTGTAGCAATGGCAACAACGTTGCGCAAACTATTAACTGGCGA
ACTACTTACTCTAGCTTCCCGGCAACAATTAATAGACTGGATGGAGGCGGATAAAGTTGCAGGACCACTT
CTGCGCTCGGCCCTTCCGGCTGGCTGGTTTATTGCTGATAAATCTGGAGCCGGTGAGCGTGGGTCTCGCG
GTATCATTGCAGCACTGGGGCCAGATGGTAAGCCCTCCCGTATCGTAGTTATCTACACGACGGGGAGTCA
GGCAACTATGGATGAACGAAATAGACAGATCGCTGAGATAGGTGCCTCACTGATTAAGCATTGGTAACTG
TCAGACCAAGTTTACTCATATATACTTTAGATTGATTTAAAACTTCATTTTTAATTTAAAAGGATCTAGG
TGAAGATCCTTTTTGATAATCTCATGACCAAAATCCCTTAACGTGAGTTTTCGTTCCACTGAGCGTCAGA
CCCCGTAGAAAAGATCAAAGGATCTTCTTGAGATCCTTTTTTTCTGCGCGTAATCTGCTGCTTGCAAACA
AAAAAACCACCGCTACCAGCGGTGGTTTGTTTGCCGGATCAAGAGCTACCAACTCTTTTTCCGAAGGTAA
CTGGCTTCAGCAGAGCGCAGATACCAAATACTGTTCTTCTAGTGTAGCCGTAGTTAGGCCACCACTTCAA
GAACTCTGTAGCACCGCCTACATACCTCGCTCTGCTAATCCTGTTACCAGTGGCTGCTGCCAGTGGCGAT
AAGTCGTGTCTTACCGGGTTGGACTCAAGACGATAGTTACCGGATAAGGCGCAGCGGTCGGGCTGAACGG
GGGGTTCGTGCACACAGCCCAGCTTGGAGCGAACGACCTACACCGAACTGAGATACCTACAGCGTGAGCT
ATGAGAAAGCGCCACGCTTCCCGAAGGGAGAAAGGCGGACAGGTATCCGGTAAGCGGCAGGGTCGGAACA
GGAGAGCGCACGAGGGAGCTTCCAGGGGGAAACGCCTGGTATCTTTATAGTCCTGTCGGGTTTCGCCACC
TCTGACTTGAGCGTCGATTTTTGTGATGCTCGTCAGGGGGGCGGAGCCTATGGAAAAACGCCAGCAACGC
GGCCTTTTTACGGTTCCTGGCCTTTTGCTGGCCTTTTGCTCACATGTTCTTTCCTGCGTTATCCCCTGAT
TCTGTGGATAACCGTATTACCGCCTTTGAGTGAGCTGATACCGCTCGCCGCAGCCGAACGACCGAGCGCA
GCGAGTCAGTGAGCGAGGAAGCGGAAGAGCGCCCAATACGCAAACCGCCTCTCCCCGCGCGTTGGCCGAT
TCATTAATGCAGCTGGCACGACAGGTTTCCCGACTGGAAAGCGGGCAGTGAGCGCAACGCAATTAATGTG
AGTTAGCTCACTCATTAGGCACCCCAGGCTTTACACTTTATGCTTCCGGCTCGTATGTTGTGTGGAATTG
TGAGCGGATAACAATTTCACACAGGAAACAGCTATGACCATGATTACGCCAAGCGCGCAATTAACCCTCA
CTAAAGGGAACAAAAGCTGGAGCTGCAAGCTTAATGTAGTCTTATGCAATACTCTTGTAGTCTTGCAACA
TGGTAACGATGAGTTAGCAACATGCCTTACAAGGAGAGAAAAAGCACCGTGCATGCCGATTGGTGGAAGT
AAGGTGGTACGATCGTGCCTTATTAGGAAGGCAACAGACGGGTCTGACATGGATTGGACGAACCACTGAA
TTGCCGCATTGCAGAGATATTGTATTTAAGTGCCTAGCTCGATACATAAACGGGTCTCTCTGGTTAGACC
AGATCTGAGCCTGGGAGCTCTCTGGCTAACTAGGGAACCCACTGCTTAAGCCTCAATAAAGCTTGCCTTG
AGTGCTTCAAGTAGTGTGTGCCCGTCTGTTGTGTGACTCTGGTAACTAGAGATCCCTCAGACCCTTTTAG
TCAGTGTGGAAAATCTCTAGCAGTGGCGCCCGAACAGGGACTTGAAAGCGAAAGGGAAACCAGAGGAGCT
CTCTCGACGCAGGACTCGGCTTGCTGAAGCGCGCACGGCAAGAGGCGAGGGGCGGCGACTGGTGAGTACG
CCAAAAATTTTGACTAGCGGAGGCTAGAAGGAGAGAGATGGGTGCGAGAGCGTCAGTATTAAGCGGGGGA
GAATTAGATCGCGATGGGAAAAAATTCGGTTAAGGCCAGGGGGAAAGAAAAAATATAAATTAAAACATAT
AGTATGGGCAAGCAGGGAGCTAGAACGATTCGCAGTTAATCCTGGCCTGTTAGAAACATCAGAAGGCTGT
AGACAAATACTGGGACAGCTACAACCATCCCTTCAGACAGGATCAGAAGAACTTAGATCATTATATAATA
CAGTAGCAACCCTCTATTGTGTGCATCAAAGGATAGAGATAAAAGACACCAAGGAAGCTTTAGACAAGAT
AGAGGAAGAGCAAAACAAAAGTAAGACCACCGCACAGCAAGCGGCCGCTGATCTTCAGACCTGGAGGAGG
AGATATGAGGGACAATTGGAGAAGTGAATTATATAAATATAAAGTAGTAAAAATTGAACCATTAGGAGTA
GCACCCACCAAGGCAAAGAGAAGAGTGGTGCAGAGAGAAAAAAGAGCAGTGGGAATAGGAGCTTTGTTCC
TTGGGTTCTTGGGAGCAGCAGGAAGCACTATGGGCGCAGCGTCAATGACGCTGACGGTACAGGCCAGACA
ATTATTGTCTGGTATAGTGCAGCAGCAGAACAATTTGCTGAGGGCTATTGAGGCGCAACAGCATCTGTTG
CAACTCACAGTCTGGGGCATCAAGCAGCTCCAGGCAAGAATCCTGGCTGTGGAAAGATACCTAAAGGATC
AACAGCTCCTGGGGATTTGGGGTTGCTCTGGAAAACTCATTTGCACCACTGCTGTGCCTTGGAATGCTAG
TTGGAGTAATAAATCTCTGGAACAGATTTGGAATCACACGACCTGGATGGAGTGGGACAGAGAAATTAAC
AATTACACAAGCTTAATACACTCCTTAATTGAAGAATCGCAAAACCAGCAAGAAAAGAATGAACAAGAAT
TATTGGAATTAGATAAATGGGCAAGTTTGTGGAATTGGTTTAACATAACAAATTGGCTGTGGTATATAAA
ATTATTCATAATGATAGTAGGAGGCTTGGTAGGTTTAAGAATAGTTTTTGCTGTACTTTCTATAGTGAAT
AGAGTTAGGCAGGGATATTCACCATTATCGTTTCAGACCCACCTCCCAACCCCGAGGGGACCCATGCATT
GCATCTCAATTAGTCAGCAACCAGGTGTGGAAAGTCCCCAGGCTCCCCAGCAGGCAGAAGTATGCAAAGC
ATGCGTCTCAATTAGTCAGCAACCATAGTCCCGCCCCTAACTCCGCCCATCCCGCCCCTAACTCCGCCCA
GTTCCGCCCATTCTCCGCCCCATGGCTGACTAATTTTTTTTATTTATGCAGAGGCCGAGGCCGCCTCGGC
CTCTGAGCTATTCCAGAAGTAGTGAGGAGGCTTTTTTGGAGGCCTAGGCTTTTGCAAAAAGCTTTCTAGA
GGTACCACCGGAGCTTACCATGACCGAGTACAAGCCCACGGTGCGCCTCGCCACCCGCGACGACGTCCCC
AGGGCCGTACGCACCCTCGCCGCCGCGTTCGCCGACTACCCCGCCACGCGCCACACCGTCGATCCGGACC
GCCACATCGAGCGGGTCACCGAGCTGCAAGAACTCTTCCTCACGCGCGTCGGGCTCGACATCGGCAAGGT
GTGGGTCGCGGACGACGGCGCCGCCGTGGCGGTCTGGACCACGCCGGAGAGCGTCGAAGCGGGGGCGGTG
TTCGCCGAGATCGGCCCGCGCATGGCCGAGTTGAGCGGTTCCCGGCTGGCCGCGCAGCAACAGATGGAAG
GCCTCCTGGCGCCGCACCGGCCCAAGGAGCCCGCGTGGTTCCTGGCCACCGTCGGCGTCTCGCCCGACCA
CCAGGGCAAGGGTCTGGGCAGCGCCGTCGTGCTCCCCGGAGTGGAGGCGGCCGAGCGCGCCGGGGTGCCC
GCCTTCCTGGAGACCTCCGCGCCCCGCAACCTCCCCTTCTACGAGCGGCTCGGCTTCACCGTCACCGCCG
ACGTCGAGGTGCCCGAAGGACCGCGCACCTGGTGCATGACCCGCAAGCCCGGTGCCAGTTAACGAATTCT
AGATCTTGAGACAAATGGCAGTATTCATCCACAATTTTAAAAGAAAAGGGGGGATTGGGGGGTACAGTGC
AGGGGAAAGAATAGTAGACATAATAGCAACAGACATACAAACTAAAGAATTACAAAAACAAATTACAAAA
ATTCAAAATTTTCGGGTTTATTACAGGGACAGCAGAGATCCACTTTGGCGCC
Features (pLannotate 1.2.2; 33 found; start..end, strand, type, name):
     25..91      +  CDS            small t antigen (fragment): SV40 (simian virus 40) small t antigen
     98..1276    +  promoter       EF-1α promoter: strong constitutive promoter for human elongation factor EF-1α
   1297..1314    +  protein_bind   attB1 (fragment): mutant version of attB; core recombination site for the Gateway® BP reaction BP Clonase™
   1320..2990    +  CDS            HNF1B: HNF1B_HUMAN - Also known as TCF2. Experimental evidence at protein level: Swiss-Prot protein existence level 1. Transcription factor, probably binds to the inverted palindrome 5'-GTTAATNATTAAC-3'. From Homo sapiens (Human).
   2996..3019    -  protein_bind   attB2: mutant version of attB; recombination site for the Gateway® BP reaction BP Clonase™
   3027..3068    +  CDS            V5 tag: epitope tag from simian virus 5
   3119..3707    +  misc_feature   WPRE: woodchuck hepatitis virus posttranscriptional regulatory element
   3758..3777    +  misc_feature   cPPT/CTS (fragment): central polypurine tract and central termination sequence of HIV-1
   3779..4012    +  LTR            3' LTR (ΔU3): self-inactivating 3' long terminal repeat (LTR) from HIV-1
   4090..4211    +  polyA_signal   SV40 poly(A) signal: SV40 polyadenylation signal
   4251..4386    +  rep_origin     SV40 ori: SV40 origin of replication
   4407..4425    -  promoter       T7 promoter: promoter for bacteriophage T7 RNA polymerase
   4433..4588    +  CDS            lacZα (fragment): LacZα fragment of β-galactosidase; lacZ fragment
   4593..5021    +  rep_origin     f1 ori (sequence partly withheld): f1 bacteriophage origin of replication; arrow indicates direction of (+) strand synthesis
   5074..5178    +  promoter       AmpR promoter: bla
   5179..6039    +  CDS            AmpR: β-lactamase; bla; confers resistance to ampicillin, carbenicillin, and related antibiotics
   6210..6798    +  rep_origin     ori: high-copy-number ColE1/pMB1/pBR322/pUC origin of replication
   6981..7073    +  CDS            lacI (fragment): lac repressor; lacI; The lac repressor binds to the lac operator to inhibit transcription in E. coli. This inhibition can be relieved by adding lactose or isopropyl-β-D-thiogalactopyranoside (IPTG).
   7086..7107    +  protein_bind   CAP binding site: CAP binding activates transcription in the presence of cAMP. E. coli catabolite activator protein
   7122..7152    +  promoter       lac promoter: promoter for the E. coli lac operon
   7160..7176    +  protein_bind   lac operator: The lac repressor binds to the lac operator to inhibit transcription in E. coli. This inhibition can be relieved by adding lactose or isopropyl-β-D-thiogalactopyranoside (IPTG). lac repressor encoded by lacI
   7221..7239    +  promoter       T3 promoter: promoter for bacteriophage T3 RNA polymerase
   7267..7493    +  promoter       RSV promoter: Rous sarcoma virus enhancer/promoter
   7494..7674    +  LTR            5' LTR (truncated): truncated 5' long terminal repeat (LTR) from HIV-1
   7721..7846    +  misc_feature   HIV-1 Ψ: packaging signal of human immunodeficiency virus type 1
   7830..8193    +  CDS            HIV-1 gag (fragment): gag protein from human immunodeficiency virus 1; gag
   8339..8572    +  misc_feature   RRE: The Rev response element (RRE) of HIV-1 allows for Rev-dependent mRNA export from the nucleus to the cytoplasm.
   8949..8975    +  CDS            Rev (fragment): human immunodeficiency virus 1 (HIV-1) Rev protein; rev; enhances nuclear export of unspliced and incompletely spliced viral mRNAs
   8982..9005    +  promoter       SV40 promoter (fragment): SV40 early promoter
   9006..9077    +  promoter       SV40 promoter (fragment): SV40 enhancer and early promoter
   9101..9236    +  rep_origin     SV40 ori: SV40 origin of replication
   9282..9878    +  CDS            PuroR (fragment): puromycin N-acetyltransferase; pac from Streptomyces; confers resistance to puromycin
   9927..10044   +  misc_feature   cPPT/CTS: central polypurine tract and central termination sequence of HIV-1
