>Addgene plasmid #98342 | HNF1B_pLX307 | addgene full sequence | sequence record 190414 | Addgene NGS Result
GGCTCGAGGCCTGCAGGTGCAAAGATGGATAAAGTTTTAAACAGAGAGGAATCTTTGCAGCTAATGGACC
TTCTAGGTCTTGAAAGGAGTGGGAATTGGCTCCGGTGCCCGTCAGTGGGCAGAGCGCACATCGCCCACAG
TCCCCGAGAAGTTGGGGGGAGGGGTCGGCAATTGAACCGGTGCCTAGAGAAGGTGGCGCGGGGTAAACTG
GGAAAGTGATGTCGTGTACTGGCTCCGCCTTTTTCCCGAGGGTGGGGGAGAACCGTATATAAGTGCAGTA
GTCGCCGTGAACGTTCTTTTTCGCAACGGGTTTGCCGCCAGAACACAGGTAAGTGCCGTGTGTGGTTCCC
GCGGGCCTGGCCTCTTTACGGGTTATGGCCCTTGCGTGCCTTGAATTACTTCCACCTGGCTGCAGTACGT
GATTCTTGATCCCGAGCTTCGGGTTGGAAGTGGGTGGGAGAGTTCGAGGCCTTGCGCTTAAGGAGCCCCT
TCGCCTCGTGCTTGAGTTGAGGCCTGGCCTGGGCGCTGGGGCCGCCGCGTGCGAATCTGGTGGCACCTTC
GCGCCTGTCTCGCTGCTTTCGATAAGTCTCTAGCCATTTAAAATTTTTGATGACCTGCTGCGACGCTTTT
TTTCTGGCAAGATAGTCTTGTAAATGCGGGCCAAGATCTGCACACTGGTATTTCGGTTTTTGGGGCCGCG
GGCGGCGACGGGGCCCGTGCGTCCCAGCGCACATGTTCGGCGAGGCGGGGCCTGCGAGCGCGGCCACCGA
GAATCGGACGGGGGTAGTCTCAAGCTGGCCGGCCTGCTCTGGTGCCTGGCCTCGCGCCGCCGTGTATCGC
CCCGCCCTGGGCGGCAAGGCTGGCCCGGTCGGCACCAGTTGCGTGAGCGGAAAGATGGCCGCTTCCCGGC
CCTGCTGCAGGGAGCTCAAAATGGAGGACGCGGCGCTCGGGAGAGCGGGCGGGTGAGTCACCCACACAAA
GGAAAAGGGCCTTTCCGTCCTCAGCCGTCGCTTCATGTGACTCCACGGAGTACCGGGCGCCGTCCAGGCA
CCTCGATTAGTTCTCGAGCTTTTGGAGTACGTCGTCTTTAGGTTGGGGGGAGGGGTTTTATGCGATGGAG
TTTCCCCACACTGAGTGGGTGGAGACTGAAGTTAGGCCAGCTTGGCACTTGATGTAATTCTCCTTGGAAT
TTGCCCTTTTTGAGTTTGGATCTTGGTTCATTCTCAAGCCTCAGACAGTGGTTCAAAGTTTTTTTCTTCC
ATTTCAGGTGTCGTGAGGCTAGCATCGATTGATCAACAAGTTTGTACAAAAAAGTTGGCATGGTGTCCAA
GCTCACGTCGCTCCAGCAAGAACTCCTGAGCGCCCTGCTGAGCTCCGGGGTCACCAAGGAGGTGCTGGTT
CAGGCCTTGGAGGAGTTGCTGCCATCCCCGAACTTCGGGGTGAAGCTGGAGACGCTGCCCCTGTCCCCTG
GCAGCGGGGCCGAGCCCGACACCAAGCCGGTCTTCCATACTCTCACCAACGGCCACGCCAAGGGCCGCTT
GTCCGGCGACGAGGGCTCCGAGGACGGCGACGACTATGACACACCTCCCATCCTCAAGGAGCTGCAGGCG
CTCAACACCGAGGAGGCGGCGGAGCAGCGGGCGGAGGTGGACCGGATGCTCAGTGAGGACCCTTGGAGGG
CTGCTAAAATGATCAAGGGTTACATGCAGCAACACAACATCCCCCAGAGGGAGGTGGTCGATGTCACCGG
CCTGAACCAGTCGCACCTCTCCCAGCATCTCAACAAGGGCACCCCTATGAAGACCCAGAAGCGTGCCGCT
CTGTACACCTGGTACGTCAGAAAGCAACGAGAGATCCTCCGACAATTCAACCAGACAGTCCAGAGTTCTG
GAAATATGACAGACAAAAGCAGTCAGGATCAGCTGCTGTTTCTCTTTCCAGAGTTCAGTCAACAGAGCCA
TGGGCCTGGGCAGTCCGATGATGCCTGCTCTGAGCCCACCAACAAGAAGATGCGCCGCAACCGGTTCAAA
TGGGGGCCCGCGTCCCAGCAAATCTTGTACCAGGCCTACGATCGGCAAAAGAACCCCAGCAAGGAAGAGA
GAGAGGCCTTAGTGGAGGAATGCAACAGGGCAGAATGTTTGCAGCGAGGGGTGTCCCCCTCCAAAGCCCA
CGGCCTGGGCTCCAACTTGGTCACTGAGGTCCGTGTCTACAACTGGTTTGCAAACCGCAGGAAGGAGGAG
GCATTCCGGCAAAAGCTGGCCATGGACGCCTATAGCTCCAACCAGACTCACAGCCTGAACCCTCTGCTCT
CCCACGGCTCCCCCCACCACCAGCCCAGCTCCTCTCCTCCAAACAAGCTGTCAGGAGTGCGCTACAGCCA
GCAGGGAAACAATGAGATCACTTCCTCCTCAACAATCAGTCACCATGGCAACAGCGCCATGGTGACCAGC
CAGTCGGTTTTACAGCAAGTCTCCCCAGCCAGCCTGGACCCAGGCCACAATCTCCTCTCACCTGATGGTA
AAATGATCTCAGTCTCAGGAGGAGGTTTGCCCCCAGTCAGCACCTTGACGAATATCCACAGCCTCTCCCA
CCATAATCCCCAGCAATCTCAAAACCTCATCATGACACCCCTCTCTGGAGTCATGGCAATTGCACAAAGC
CTCAACACCTCCCAAGCACAGAGTGTCCCTGTCATCAACAGTGTGGCCGGCAGCCTGGCAGCCCTGCAGC
CCGTCCAGTTCTCCCAGCAGCTGCACAGCCCTCACCAGCAGCCCCTCATGCAGCAGAGCCCAGGCAGCCA
CATGGCCCAGCAGCCCTTCATGGCAGCTGTGACTCAGCTGCAGAACTCACACATGTACGCACACAAGCAG
GAACCCCCCCAGTATTCCCACACCTCCCGGTTTCCATCTGCAATGGTGGTCACAGATACCAGCAGCATCA
GTACACTCACCAACATGTCTTCAAGTAAACAGTGTCCTCTACAAGCCTGGGAACCCCCAACTTTCTTGTA
CAAAGTGGTTGATATCGGTAAGCCTATCCCTAACCCTCTCCTCGGTCTCGATTCTACGTAGTAATGAACT
AGTCCGTAACTTGAAAGTATTTCGATTTCTTGGCTTTATATATCTTGTGGAAAGGACGATACTAAAACCC
TTCCTCGGAACCGACGCGTTAAGTCGACAATCAACCTCTGGATTACAAAATTTGTGAAAGATTGACTGGT
ATTCTTAACTATGTTGCTCCTTTTACGCTATGTGGATACGCTGCTTTAATGCCTTTGTATCATGCTATTG
CTTCCCGTATGGCTTTCATTTTCTCCTCCTTGTATAAATCCTGGTTGCTGTCTCTTTATGAGGAGTTGTG
GCCCGTTGTCAGGCAACGTGGCGTGGTGTGCACTGTGTTTGCTGACGCAACCCCCACTGGTTGGGGCATT
GCCACCACCTGTCAGCTCCTTTCCGGGACTTTCGCTTTCCCCCTCCCTATTGCCACGGCGGAACTCATCG
CCGCCTGCCTTGCCCGCTGCTGGACAGGGGCTCGGCTGTTGGGCACTGACAATTCCGTGGTGTTGTCGGG
GAAATCATCGTCCTTTCCTTGGCTGCTCGCCTGTGTTGCCACCTGGATTCTGCGCGGGACGTCCTTCTGC
TACGTCCCTTCGGCCCTCAATCCAGCGGACCTTCCTTCCCGCGGCCTGCTGCCGGCTCTGCGGCCTCTTC
CGCGTCTTCGCCTTCGCCCTCAGACGAGTCGGATCTCCCTTTGGGCCGCCTCCCCGCGTCGACTTTAAGA
CCAATGACTTACAAGGCAGCTGTAGATCTTAGCCACTTTTTAAAAGAAAAGGGGGGACTGGAAGGGCTAA
TTCACTCCCAACGAAGACAAGATCTGCTTTTTGCTTGTACTGGGTCTCTCTGGTTAGACCAGATCTGAGC
CTGGGAGCTCTCTGGCTAACTAGGGAACCCACTGCTTAAGCCTCAATAAAGCTTGCCTTGAGTGCTTCAA
GTAGTGTGTGCCCGTCTGTTGTGTGACTCTGGTAACTAGAGATCCCTCAGACCCTTTTAGTCAGTGTGGA
AAATCTCTAGCAGTACGTATAGTAGTTCATGTCATCTTATTATTCAGTATTTATAACTTGCAAAGAAATG
AATATCAGAGAGTGAGAGGAACTTGTTTATTGCAGCTTATAATGGTTACAAATAAAGCAATAGCATCACA
AATTTCACAAATAAAGCATTTTTTTCACTGCATTCTAGTTGTGGTTTGTCCAAACTCATCAATGTATCTT
ATCATGTCTGGCTCTAGCTATCCCGCCCCTAACTCCGCCCATCCCGCCCCTAACTCCGCCCAGTTCCGCC
CATTCTCCGCCCCATGGCTGACTAATTTTTTTTATTTATGCAGAGGCCGAGGCCGCCTCGGCCTCTGAGC
TATTCCAGAAGTAGTGAGGAGGCTTTTTTGGAGGCCTAGGGACGTACCCAATTCGCCCTATAGTGAGTCG
TATTACGCGCGCTCACTGGCCGTCGTTTTACAACGTCGTGACTGGGAAAACCCTGGCGTTACCCAACTTA
ATCGCCTTGCAGCACATCCCCCTTTCGCCAGCTGGCGTAATAGCGAAGAGGCCCGCACCGATCGCCCTTC
CCAACAGTTGCGCAGCCTGAATGGCGAATGGG
[124 nt withheld, positions 4653-4776]
C
[91 nt withheld, positions 4778-4868]
A
[49 nt withheld, positions 4870-4918]
CCTTTGACGTTGGAGTCCACGTTCTTT
[37 nt withheld, positions 4946-4982]
ACCCTATCTCGGTCTATTCTTTTGATTTATAAGGGATTTTGCCGATTTCGGCCTATTGGTTAAAAAATGA
GCTGATTTAACAAAAATTTAACGCGAATTTTAACAAAATATTAACGCTTACAATTTAGGTGGCACTTTTC
GGGGAAATGTGCGCGGAACCCCTATTTGTTTATTTTTCTAAATACATTCAAATATGTATCCGCTCATGAG
ACAATAACCCTGATAAATGCTTCAATAATATTGAAAAAGGAAGAGTATGAGTATTCAACATTTCCGTGTC
GCCCTTATTCCCTTTTTTGCGGCATTTTGCCTTCCTGTTTTTGCTCACCCAGAAACGCTGGTGAAAGTAA
AAGATGCTGAAGATCAGTTGGGTGCACGAGTGGGTTACATCGAACTGGATCTCAACAGCGGTAAGATCCT
TGAGAGTTTTCGCCCCGAAGAACGTTTTCCAATGATGAGCACTTTTAAAGTTCTGCTATGTGGCGCGGTA
TTATCCCGTATTGACGCCGGGCAAGAGCAACTCGGTCGCCGCATACACTATTCTCAGAATGACTTGGTTG
AGTACTCACCAGTCACAGAAAAGCATCTTACGGATGGCATGACAGTAAGAGAATTATGCAGTGCTGCCAT
AACCATGAGTGATAACACTGCGGCCAACTTACTTCTGACAACGATCGGAGGACCGAAGGAGCTAACCGCT
TTTTTGCACAACATGGGGGATCATGTAACTCGCCTTGATCGTTGGGAACCGGAGCTGAATGAAGCCATAC
CAAACGACGAGCGTGACACCACGATGCCTGTAGCAATGGCAACAACGTTGCGCAAACTATTAACTGGCGA
ACTACTTACTCTAGCTTCCCGGCAACAATTAATAGACTGGATGGAGGCGGATAAAGTTGCAGGACCACTT
CTGCGCTCGGCCCTTCCGGCTGGCTGGTTTATTGCTGATAAATCTGGAGCCGGTGAGCGTGGGTCTCGCG
GTATCATTGCAGCACTGGGGCCAGATGGTAAGCCCTCCCGTATCGTAGTTATCTACACGACGGGGAGTCA
GGCAACTATGGATGAACGAAATAGACAGATCGCTGAGATAGGTGCCTCACTGATTAAGCATTGGTAACTG
TCAGACCAAGTTTACTCATATATACTTTAGATTGATTTAAAACTTCATTTTTAATTTAAAAGGATCTAGG
TGAAGATCCTTTTTGATAATCTCATGACCAAAATCCCTTAACGTGAGTTTTCGTTCCACTGAGCGTCAGA
CCCCGTAGAAAAGATCAAAGGATCTTCTTGAGATCCTTTTTTTCTGCGCGTAATCTGCTGCTTGCAAACA
AAAAAACCACCGCTACCAGCGGTGGTTTGTTTGCCGGATCAAGAGCTACCAACTCTTTTTCCGAAGGTAA
CTGGCTTCAGCAGAGCGCAGATACCAAATACTGTTCTTCTAGTGTAGCCGTAGTTAGGCCACCACTTCAA
GAACTCTGTAGCACCGCCTACATACCTCGCTCTGCTAATCCTGTTACCAGTGGCTGCTGCCAGTGGCGAT
AAGTCGTGTCTTACCGGGTTGGACTCAAGACGATAGTTACCGGATAAGGCGCAGCGGTCGGGCTGAACGG
GGGGTTCGTGCACACAGCCCAGCTTGGAGCGAACGACCTACACCGAACTGAGATACCTACAGCGTGAGCT
ATGAGAAAGCGCCACGCTTCCCGAAGGGAGAAAGGCGGACAGGTATCCGGTAAGCGGCAGGGTCGGAACA
GGAGAGCGCACGAGGGAGCTTCCAGGGGGAAACGCCTGGTATCTTTATAGTCCTGTCGGGTTTCGCCACC
TCTGACTTGAGCGTCGATTTTTGTGATGCTCGTCAGGGGGGCGGAGCCTATGGAAAAACGCCAGCAACGC
GGCCTTTTTACGGTTCCTGGCCTTTTGCTGGCCTTTTGCTCACATGTTCTTTCCTGCGTTATCCCCTGAT
TCTGTGGATAACCGTATTACCGCCTTTGAGTGAGCTGATACCGCTCGCCGCAGCCGAACGACCGAGCGCA
GCGAGTCAGTGAGCGAGGAAGCGGAAGAGCGCCCAATACGCAAACCGCCTCTCCCCGCGCGTTGGCCGAT
TCATTAATGCAGCTGGCACGACAGGTTTCCCGACTGGAAAGCGGGCAGTGAGCGCAACGCAATTAATGTG
AGTTAGCTCACTCATTAGGCACCCCAGGCTTTACACTTTATGCTTCCGGCTCGTATGTTGTGTGGAATTG
TGAGCGGATAACAATTTCACACAGGAAACAGCTATGACCATGATTACGCCAAGCGCGCAATTAACCCTCA
CTAAAGGGAACAAAAGCTGGAGCTGCAAGCTTAATGTAGTCTTATGCAATACTCTTGTAGTCTTGCAACA
TGGTAACGATGAGTTAGCAACATGCCTTACAAGGAGAGAAAAAGCACCGTGCATGCCGATTGGTGGAAGT
AAGGTGGTACGATCGTGCCTTATTAGGAAGGCAACAGACGGGTCTGACATGGATTGGACGAACCACTGAA
TTGCCGCATTGCAGAGATATTGTATTTAAGTGCCTAGCTCGATACATAAACGGGTCTCTCTGGTTAGACC
AGATCTGAGCCTGGGAGCTCTCTGGCTAACTAGGGAACCCACTGCTTAAGCCTCAATAAAGCTTGCCTTG
AGTGCTTCAAGTAGTGTGTGCCCGTCTGTTGTGTGACTCTGGTAACTAGAGATCCCTCAGACCCTTTTAG
TCAGTGTGGAAAATCTCTAGCAGTGGCGCCCGAACAGGGACTTGAAAGCGAAAGGGAAACCAGAGGAGCT
CTCTCGACGCAGGACTCGGCTTGCTGAAGCGCGCACGGCAAGAGGCGAGGGGCGGCGACTGGTGAGTACG
CCAAAAATTTTGACTAGCGGAGGCTAGAAGGAGAGAGATGGGTGCGAGAGCGTCAGTATTAAGCGGGGGA
GAATTAGATCGCGATGGGAAAAAATTCGGTTAAGGCCAGGGGGAAAGAAAAAATATAAATTAAAACATAT
AGTATGGGCAAGCAGGGAGCTAGAACGATTCGCAGTTAATCCTGGCCTGTTAGAAACATCAGAAGGCTGT
AGACAAATACTGGGACAGCTACAACCATCCCTTCAGACAGGATCAGAAGAACTTAGATCATTATATAATA
CAGTAGCAACCCTCTATTGTGTGCATCAAAGGATAGAGATAAAAGACACCAAGGAAGCTTTAGACAAGAT
AGAGGAAGAGCAAAACAAAAGTAAGACCACCGCACAGCAAGCGGCCGCTGATCTTCAGACCTGGAGGAGG
AGATATGAGGGACAATTGGAGAAGTGAATTATATAAATATAAAGTAGTAAAAATTGAACCATTAGGAGTA
GCACCCACCAAGGCAAAGAGAAGAGTGGTGCAGAGAGAAAAAAGAGCAGTGGGAATAGGAGCTTTGTTCC
TTGGGTTCTTGGGAGCAGCAGGAAGCACTATGGGCGCAGCGTCAATGACGCTGACGGTACAGGCCAGACA
ATTATTGTCTGGTATAGTGCAGCAGCAGAACAATTTGCTGAGGGCTATTGAGGCGCAACAGCATCTGTTG
CAACTCACAGTCTGGGGCATCAAGCAGCTCCAGGCAAGAATCCTGGCTGTGGAAAGATACCTAAAGGATC
AACAGCTCCTGGGGATTTGGGGTTGCTCTGGAAAACTCATTTGCACCACTGCTGTGCCTTGGAATGCTAG
TTGGAGTAATAAATCTCTGGAACAGATTTGGAATCACACGACCTGGATGGAGTGGGACAGAGAAATTAAC
AATTACACAAGCTTAATACACTCCTTAATTGAAGAATCGCAAAACCAGCAAGAAAAGAATGAACAAGAAT
TATTGGAATTAGATAAATGGGCAAGTTTGTGGAATTGGTTTAACATAACAAATTGGCTGTGGTATATAAA
ATTATTCATAATGATAGTAGGAGGCTTGGTAGGTTTAAGAATAGTTTTTGCTGTACTTTCTATAGTGAAT
AGAGTTAGGCAGGGATATTCACCATTATCGTTTCAGACCCACCTCCCAACCCCGAGGGGACCCATGCATT
GCATCTCAATTAGTCAGCAACCAGGTGTGGAAAGTCCCCAGGCTCCCCAGCAGGCAGAAGTATGCAAAGC
ATGCGTCTCAATTAGTCAGCAACCATAGTCCCGCCCCTAACTCCGCCCATCCCGCCCCTAACTCCGCCCA
GTTCCGCCCATTCTCCGCCCCATGGCTGACTAATTTTTTTTATTTATGCAGAGGCCGAGGCCGCCTCGGC
CTCTGAGCTATTCCAGAAGTAGTGAGGAGGCTTTTTTGGAGGCCTAGGCTTTTGCAAAAAGCTTTCTAGA
GGTACCACCGGAGCTTACCATGACCGAGTACAAGCCCACGGTGCGCCTCGCCACCCGCGACGACGTCCCC
AGGGCCGTACGCACCCTCGCCGCCGCGTTCGCCGACTACCCCGCCACGCGCCACACCGTCGATCCGGACC
GCCACATCGAGCGGGTCACCGAGCTGCAAGAACTCTTCCTCACGCGCGTCGGGCTCGACATCGGCAAGGT
GTGGGTCGCGGACGACGGCGCCGCCGTGGCGGTCTGGACCACGCCGGAGAGCGTCGAAGCGGGGGCGGTG
TTCGCCGAGATCGGCCCGCGCATGGCCGAGTTGAGCGGTTCCCGGCTGGCCGCGCAGCAACAGATGGAAG
GCCTCCTGGCGCCGCACCGGCCCAAGGAGCCCGCGTGGTTCCTGGCCACCGTCGGCGTCTCGCCCGACCA
CCAGGGCAAGGGTCTGGGCAGCGCCGTCGTGCTCCCCGGAGTGGAGGCGGCCGAGCGCGCCGGGGTGCCC
GCCTTCCTGGAGACCTCCGCGCCCCGCAACCTCCCCTTCTACGAGCGGCTCGGCTTCACCGTCACCGCCG
ACGTCGAGGTGCCCGAAGGACCGCGCACCTGGTGCATGACCCGCAAGCCCGGTGCCAGTTAACGAATTCT
AGATCTTGAGACAAATGGCAGTATTCATCCACAATTTTAAAAGAAAAGGGGGGATTGGGGGGTACAGTGC
AGGGGAAAGAATAGTAGACATAATAGCAACAGACATACAAACTAAAGAATTACAAAAACAAATTACAAAA
ATTCAAAATTTTCGGGTTTATTACAGGGACAGCAGAGATCCACTTTGGCGCC
Features (pLannotate 1.2.2; 34 found; start..end, strand, type, name):
     25..91      +  CDS            small t antigen (fragment): SV40 (simian virus 40) small t antigen
     98..1276    +  promoter       EF-1α promoter: strong constitutive promoter for human elongation factor EF-1α
   1297..1314    +  protein_bind   attB1 (fragment): mutant version of attB; core recombination site for the Gateway® BP reaction BP Clonase™
   1320..2990    +  CDS            HNF1B: HNF1B_HUMAN - Also known as TCF2. Experimental evidence at protein level: Swiss-Prot protein existence level 1. Transcription factor, probably binds to the inverted palindrome 5'-GTTAATNATTAAC-3'. From Homo sapiens (Human).
   2996..3019    -  protein_bind   attB2: mutant version of attB; recombination site for the Gateway® BP reaction BP Clonase™
   3027..3068    +  CDS            V5 tag: epitope tag from simian virus 5
   3084..3137    +  promoter       U6 promoter (fragment): RNA polymerase III promoter for human U6 snRNA
   3179..3767    +  misc_feature   WPRE: woodchuck hepatitis virus posttranscriptional regulatory element
   3818..3837    +  misc_feature   cPPT/CTS (fragment): central polypurine tract and central termination sequence of HIV-1
   3839..4072    +  LTR            3' LTR (ΔU3): self-inactivating 3' long terminal repeat (LTR) from HIV-1
   4150..4271    +  polyA_signal   SV40 poly(A) signal: SV40 polyadenylation signal
   4311..4446    +  rep_origin     SV40 ori: SV40 origin of replication
   4467..4485    -  promoter       T7 promoter: promoter for bacteriophage T7 RNA polymerase
   4493..4648    +  CDS            lacZα (fragment): LacZα fragment of β-galactosidase; lacZ fragment
   4653..5081    +  rep_origin     f1 ori (sequence partly withheld): f1 bacteriophage origin of replication; arrow indicates direction of (+) strand synthesis
   5134..5238    +  promoter       AmpR promoter: bla
   5239..6099    +  CDS            AmpR: β-lactamase; bla; confers resistance to ampicillin, carbenicillin, and related antibiotics
   6270..6858    +  rep_origin     ori: high-copy-number ColE1/pMB1/pBR322/pUC origin of replication
   7041..7133    +  CDS            lacI (fragment): lac repressor; lacI; The lac repressor binds to the lac operator to inhibit transcription in E. coli. This inhibition can be relieved by adding lactose or isopropyl-β-D-thiogalactopyranoside (IPTG).
   7146..7167    +  protein_bind   CAP binding site: CAP binding activates transcription in the presence of cAMP. E. coli catabolite activator protein
   7182..7212    +  promoter       lac promoter: promoter for the E. coli lac operon
   7220..7236    +  protein_bind   lac operator: The lac repressor binds to the lac operator to inhibit transcription in E. coli. This inhibition can be relieved by adding lactose or isopropyl-β-D-thiogalactopyranoside (IPTG). lac repressor encoded by lacI
   7281..7299    +  promoter       T3 promoter: promoter for bacteriophage T3 RNA polymerase
   7327..7553    +  promoter       RSV promoter: Rous sarcoma virus enhancer/promoter
   7554..7734    +  LTR            5' LTR (truncated): truncated 5' long terminal repeat (LTR) from HIV-1
   7781..7906    +  misc_feature   HIV-1 Ψ: packaging signal of human immunodeficiency virus type 1
   7890..8253    +  CDS            HIV-1 gag (fragment): gag protein from human immunodeficiency virus 1; gag
   8399..8632    +  misc_feature   RRE: The Rev response element (RRE) of HIV-1 allows for Rev-dependent mRNA export from the nucleus to the cytoplasm.
   9009..9035    +  CDS            Rev (fragment): human immunodeficiency virus 1 (HIV-1) Rev protein; rev; enhances nuclear export of unspliced and incompletely spliced viral mRNAs
   9042..9065    +  promoter       SV40 promoter (fragment): SV40 early promoter
   9066..9137    +  promoter       SV40 promoter (fragment): SV40 enhancer and early promoter
   9161..9296    +  rep_origin     SV40 ori: SV40 origin of replication
   9342..9938    +  CDS            PuroR (fragment): puromycin N-acetyltransferase; pac from Streptomyces; confers resistance to puromycin
   9987..10104   +  misc_feature   cPPT/CTS: central polypurine tract and central termination sequence of HIV-1
