[The description below was written by a language model from this plasmid's Addgene catalogue record and pLannotate feature annotations shown in this document.]
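Description:
HNF1B_pLX307 is a lentiviral mammalian expression plasmid carrying the human HNF1B open reading frame, which encodes a homeodomain-type transcription factor also known as TCF2, in the Gateway-compatible pLX307 backbone. It is propagated in E. coli through a high-copy ColE1/pUC-type origin with ampicillin resistance (bla). An f1 origin and remnants of a lac/T7/T3 cloning region are also present. The viral portion has a third-generation, self-inactivating layout. An RSV promoter drives a truncated HIV-1 5' LTR, followed by the Ψ packaging signal with a partial gag sequence, the Rev response element, a central polypurine tract, and a ΔU3 3' LTR, with an SV40 polyadenylation signal downstream. Packaging functions are not annotated on the plasmid and would have to be supplied in trans.

Two expression units sit between the LTRs. An SV40 early promoter/origin segment drives puromycin N-acetyltransferase for selection of transduced cells. Downstream of it, the EF-1α promoter (listed as "E1Fa" in the catalogue entry) drives HNF1B. The coding sequence is flanked by attB1 and attB2 sites left by Gateway recombination and is followed by a V5 epitope tag supplied by the backbone as a C-terminal fusion, which allows detection of the expressed protein. A WPRE after the tag enhances transcript expression.

The stated purpose is lentiviral expression of HNF1B, and the associated study concerned candidate genes in β-catenin-active cancers. The two sequence records agree in feature order. The sequencing-derived record is 60 nt longer than the depositor's and has an additional short U6 promoter fragment annotated between the V5 tag and the WPRE.
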