Addgene plasmid #98342: HNF1B_pLX307
Purpose: Lentiviral expression of HNF1B
Depositing lab: William Hahn & Sefi Rosenbluh. Depositing organization: Monash University. Publication: Genetic and Proteomic Interrogation of Lower Confidence Candidate Genes Reveals Signaling Networks in beta-Catenin-Active Cancers. Rosenbluh J, Mercer J, Shrestha Y, Oliver R, Tamayo P, Doench JG, Tirosh I, Piccioni F, Hartenian E, Horn H, Fagbami L, Root DE, Jaffe J, Lage K, Boehm JS, Hahn WC. Cell Syst. 2016 Sep 28;3(3):302-316.e4. doi: 10.1016/j.cels.2016.09.001. PubMed 27684187.
Backbone
  Vector backbone: pLX307
  Backbone manufacturer: David Root (Addgene plasmid # 41392)
  Vector type: Mammalian Expression, Lentiviral
  Selectable markers: Puromycin
Growth in bacteria
  Bacterial resistance: Ampicillin, 100 μg/mL
  Growth temperature: 37°C
  Growth strain: NEB Stable
  Copy number: High Copy
Gene/Insert
  Gene/Insert name: HNF1B
  Species: H. sapiens (human)
  Entrez Gene: HNF1B (a.k.a. ADTKD3, FJHN, HNF-1-beta, HNF-1B, HNF1beta, HNF2, HPC11, LF-B3, LFB3, MODY5, RCAD, T2D, TCF-2, TCF2, VHNF1)
  Promoter: E1Fa
  Tag / fusion protein: V5 (C terminal on backbone)
  Cloning method: Gateway Cloning
  Sequencing primers: 5′ TTCTTCCATTTCAGGTGTCGTGAG; 3′ GTGGATACGCTGCTTTAATGCCTT
Terms and licenses: Academic/Nonprofit Terms; Industry Terms: Not Available to Industry
How to cite: HNF1B_pLX307 was a gift from William Hahn & Sefi Rosenbluh (Addgene plasmid # 98342 ; http://n2t.net/addgene:98342 ; RRID:Addgene_98342)
